>Addgene plasmid #39679 | KHBD00600 | depositor partial sequence | sequence record 50119 | KHBD00600 sequence 3642 bps
ATGGCCACACTAATACCAGTGAACGGCGGCCATCCAGCAGCGAGCGGACAATCCTCCAATGTGGAGGCGA
CATATGAAGATATGTTCAAGGAAATCACACGCAAATTGTACGGCGAGGAGACCGGAAACGGTTTGCATAC
GCTCGGCACGCCGGTGGCGCAAGTGGCCACCAGCGGGCCAACAGCGGTGCCCGAGGGCGAGCAGCGCTCC
TTTACAAATCTGCAACAACTCGATCGCTCGGCAGCGCCCAGCATTGAATACGAGTCCAGTGCGGCCGGTG
CCTCTGGCAACAACGTGGCCACCACCCAGGCCAATGTAATCCAGCAACAACAACAGCAGCAACAGCAAGC
GGAGTCGGGCAACTCCGTGGTGGTGACGGCCAGCAGTGGGGCGACTGTGGTGCCGGCACCCAGTGTAGCG
GCCGTTGGTGGCTTCAAGTCCGAGGATCATCTGAGCACTGCCTTCGGGCTGGCAGCCCTGATGCAGAACG
GTTTCGCAGCCGGCCAGGCGGGTCTGCTGAAAGCCGGCGAGCAGCAACAGCGCTGGGCTCAGGACGGATC
TGGTCTGGTGGCGGCCGCAGCGGCGGAACCACAACTCGTGCAGTGGACCTCGGGCGGAAAGCTCCAGAGC
TACGCTCATGTCAACCAACAGCAGCAGCAGCAACAACAGCCGCATCAGAGCACACCCAAGTCCAAAAAAC
ACCGTCAGGAGCATGCGGCTGAATTGATCTACGCCAGCCCCTCCACATCGGCCAATGCGGCCCAAAATCT
GGCCCAATCCACACCCACCTCAGCGCCCAGCAACAGCAGTGGCGGCAGCACCAGCTCCTCCGGCGGAGGA
GGCGGTCGGAAGAAGGCCGCCCAAGCGGCTGCAGCTGCCGCTGCGGCGAATGGAGTGCACATCCAGAAGC
GTTACGCCTGTACGCACTGTCCATACTCGACGGACCGGCGGGATCTGTACACCCGACATGAAAACATCCA
CAAGGACGAGAAGCCCTTCCAGTGCTATGCCTGCCTCAAGCAGTTCAACCGAGCCGATCATGTCAAGAAG
CACTTCCTGCGCATGCACCGCGAGCTGCAGTACGACATTAACAAGACCCGGCGACATGTCTCCGCTGGCA
GTGGTTCCTCGGGCAGCGGGTCCTCTGGAAGCGGTTCTCATCACTCCGGCGGCCGTGGAAATGTGACCAT
TAACTCGGCGGGCGTGAACATAGACAATGCCTTTTTGGAGGCCCAACGACATCCCACCTCGAGCAGTATG
AGCATTGTGGAGACCATCGAGGCAGTGGCTTCGGCAACCGACATGCCGCTGGCCCAGCTTAAGCAGGAGA
AAATGGACGATGGCGCCGGTGTGGTATTGCCCCTTCACGTGGGCGTTATGCAACAGCCGGTGGCCAGCTC
GAGTTCCGGCAGCAGTGGCAGTCATGGTGGCAACGGAAACGGTGGCAGCGGCTCCGGCCTCCTGAAACCG
AAGCGGGAGAAGCGATTCACCTGCTGCTACTGCCCGTGGTCTGGAGCGGACAAGTGGGGTCTCAAGCGGC
ACCTCAATACGCATACAAAGCCCTTCGTTTGCCTGCTCTGCGATTACAAGGCGGCGCGTTCCGAGCGCCT
GGCCACCCATGTGCTAAAGGTGCACAACAAGCGGGCCTGCAGCAAGTGCTCTTACTTGGCGGACACGCAG
GAGGAGTACCAGGCTCACATGAGCGATGTGCATGGCAATGTGGGAAATGCGAATGGAGGCGGCGGCGCCG
TAACCATCTACACCACCACAACCAATGAGGGCGTGGCCGGCGGCGGAGGAGGCGGTGGTGGCGGCATTAG
CGGCAACATTTCCGGCGGCGGACCGCTCCAGGAGATCATCGTGAATCCCTCGTCGATGGTCGGCTGGCGG
CTGAGCGCCAACGGATCGCTGATACCGCCGCACGATCTGCTAACCGGCGGATTGCCAAATGCAGCCACGC
AAAAGCGCGGCTCGGAGCGATTGTTTCAGTACCTCGAGGCCGAGGGCAGCGATCCGGAGGACTATGCGCG
TCTGCTGAAAATGGACGCCATTAGTCGCAACACCGCTTCGGTCGCTCAGGATTTTCATAAGGCGGGAGGC
GTGCACGAGTTGAAAATACCAGCCAATCATCAACTCCTGTTTAACAATAAACTGCCTTCGCAATGGACGA
CACGAGAGGCTGCTGCACTGCTGTACAGCCTGAGCAACATGGGTGGCGGATCCGCCAGCTCCGTTTCCGG
ATCCCAGCGCCAAAAGTTTGGCATGCGAGCGCGACAACATTCCACCGGTGAGGATGACGAGAATACACCA
TCGTCTGCATCTTCGTCGAGCTTCTCTGGCGATGAGTTCAATATGAGCGCCACATCGCCATTGAAGCTGT
CGCGTCATGCCATCAAGCTGGAGAAGATGGATGAAATGGACGCCAAGGATATGGGACCCACCAAGGCGAT
GATGGCAACGGCATTTCTAGAGGCGGCCAACTACGAGCAGACGGCCATCGAGCTGCTGGCCAGCAAACGG
AAGATCAAGGTCGAGAACGACAACGACGAGGACCAAGAGAATCAGCAGCATCAGCCCCATCAGCAACATC
ACAGCCAGCAGCAGCAGCAGCAGCGATTGCAGCTTATTAAATCGTCTCCCGCGTACAAATTGAACAACAA
CAATAACAACAATAGCAACAACAACAACTATTACAAGGACAAGACATCGCACAGAAATGCCGTTCACCAT
CATCGCCAGGATGACAAGGAAAACAACAAGACCAAGTCGCCAGGCACAGCAGCAGTAAGTGTTGCAGCTG
CGGCAGCAACATCGCCGCCAAGCATCAGCGGCCCCAGCAACCAGACTCCATTCCTCACCCAAATGGAGTA
CCAGAATCTCAATCGCATTGGCACCCAGTTCCAGAACTACGTCAAGGACATTATCAACAAGTACTATGCG
GCAGAGACGCCACTGATGTTGGCCGCTGCAGCAGCAGCTTTGCCCACGGCCACGACTACAGGTCAGCAGC
AACAGCCAGAGCTGGACATTGAGAACCTGTCGCCGAGCAAGCGTCGTCGTCTGCTCAGCGAAACGGAGGA
GTACATCGAGTATCTGCGGAACAAGGAGGACATAACCCTGACCATTGCTCCAAAGGTTCAGCCACCAGCG
CCGGTGACATCTCTGCTTAAACGGCAGTTGGATCTCAGCACACCTCGTCGGAGTCCCAAGAAGGCGGCTC
CGGCCCACAGCAACAGTGCCTCGAATGCCTCCCGCAAGTCCCTCAACCAGTTGGCCACCCTATTGCCACT
GCTTGCGGATGCGGCCAGTCAGCAAGAGTATCTCGCTGCACCGCTGGACTTTAGCAAGAAGTCCAGCTCG
CGCAAGCAGGCGCAGCCAAAGAAGATCCGCTTGACGCCCGAGGCGGTGGTCACCTTACTGAGGGACAAGT
ACCTCAATCGCATGGTACGTCAGCGTTTGGGCTGCCTCAAGTGCAACCAGTTGCGTAAGAACAGCTCTAT
CAGCTTCAACTACCACACTCTGGGATCGCTGGCTCTGCACAAGTATTGGCGACATGGCCGGCTTGGATCC
TCATCAACTAGGAGAGAGAAGCTGCAGGCAGCTCTGCAGAAGAGGATTAGCCGAGGACAGGCGGACAAAT
GC
