>Addgene plasmid #39679 | KHBD00600 | addgene partial sequence | sequence record 51929 | M13Rev
CAATGCTTTCTTATAATGCCAACTTTGTACAAGAAAGTTGGCAAGCATTTGTCCGCCTGTCCTCGGCTAA
TCCTCTTCTGCAGAGCTGCCTGCAGCTTCTCTCTCCTAGTTGATGAGGATCCAAGCCGGCCATGTCGCCA
ATACTTGTGCAGAGCCAGCGATCCCAGAGTGTGGTAGTTGAAGCTGATAGAGCTGTTCTTACGCAACTGG
TTGCACTTGAGGCAGCCCAAACGCTGACGTACCATGCGATTGAGGTACTTGTCCCTCAGTAAGGTGACCA
CCGCCTCGGGCGTCAAGCGGATCTTCTTTGGCTGCGCCTGCTTGCGCGAGCTGGACTTCTTGCTAAAGTC
CAGCGGTGCAGCGAGATACTCTTGCTGACTGGCCGCATCCGCAAGCAGTGGCAATAGGGTGGCCAACTGG
TTGAGGGACTTGCGGGAGGCATTCGAGGCACTGTTGCTGTGGGCCGGAGCCGCCTTCTTGGGACTCCGAC
GAGGTGTGCTGAGATCCAACTGCCGTTTAAGCAGAGATGTCACCGGCGCTGGTGGCTGAACCTTTGGAGC
AATGGTCAGGGTTATGTCCTCCTTGTTCCGCAGATACTCGATGTACTCCTCCGTTTCGCTGA
