[The description below was written by a language model from this plasmid's Addgene catalogue record.]
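Description:
KHBD00600 is a Gateway entry clone built in the pDONR221 backbone (Invitrogen), carrying the open reading frame of the Drosophila melanogaster gene CG11798, also known as charlatan (chn). The catalogue lists a 3642 bp insert in a backbone of 2536 bp without insert. It is a high-copy bacterial plasmid selected with kanamycin. The record does not name the replication origin, and no feature table is provided, so individual elements cannot be confirmed beyond the catalogue fields. The insert was introduced by Gateway recombination. In a pDONR221-derived clone, this normally leaves the ORF flanked by attL sites in place of the donor vector's counter-selection cassette, with M13 forward and reverse primer sites on either side for sequence verification.

No promoter drives the insert, as expected for an entry clone, which serves as a transfer intermediate rather than an expression construct. The depositor notes that ORFs in this collection were cloned open-ended, without a stop codon. After an LR reaction into a destination vector, the coding sequence can therefore be read through into a C-terminal tag or fusion partner, and N-terminal fusions are also possible if the destination vector supplies a downstream stop.

The clone belongs to a Drosophila ORF collection associated with work on automated protein-DNA interaction screening of fly regulatory elements. Its likely use is therefore to shuttle the charlatan ORF into destination vectors for such interaction assays, or into other Gateway-compatible expression systems.
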