Addgene plasmid #39679: KHBD00600
Depositing lab: Bart Deplancke. Depositing organization: Swiss Federal Institute of Technology (EPFL). Publication: Automated protein-DNA interaction screening of Drosophila regulatory elements. Korneel Hens, Jean-Daniel Feuz, Alina Isakova, Antonina Lagovitina, Andreas Massouras, Julien Bryois, Patrick Callaerts, Susan E. Celniker, Bart Deplancke. Nat Methods. 2011 Oct 30;8(12):1065-70. 10.1038/nmeth.1763 PubMed 22037703.
Backbone
  Vector backbone: pDONR221
  Backbone manufacturer: Invitrogen
  Backbone size w/o insert (bp): 2536
  Vector type: Gateway DONR vector
Growth in bacteria
  Bacterial resistance: Kanamycin, 50 μg/mL
  Growth temperature: 37°C
  Growth strain: DH5alpha
  Copy number: High Copy
Gene/Insert
  Gene/Insert name: CG11798 (alt names: FBgn0015371; chn; charlatan)
  Species: D. melanogaster (fly)
  Insert size (bp): 3642
  Entrez Gene: chn (a.k.a. Dmel_CG11798, CG11798, Chn, Dmel\CG11798, EPIL#6, EPIL6, anon-EST:Liang-1.13, clone 1.13, l(2)02064, l(2)k04218, taco)
  Promoter: none
  Cloning method: Gateway Cloning
  Sequencing primers: 5′ M13-F20; 3′ M13R
Terms and licenses: Academic/Nonprofit Terms; Industry Terms: Not Available to Industry
Depositor comments: Please note that the ORFs in this collection were cloned open-ended (without a stop codon).
How to cite: KHBD00600 was a gift from Bart Deplancke (Addgene plasmid # 39679 ; http://n2t.net/addgene:39679 ; RRID:Addgene_39679)
